Addgene plasmid #221231: pCMV-SpCas9(H840A)-T2A-EGFP
Depositing lab: Fei Chen. Publication: Helicase-assisted continuous editing for programmable mutagenesis of endogenous genomes. Chen XD, Chen Z, Wythes G, Zhang Y, Orr BC, Sun G, Chao YK, Navarro Torres A, Thao K, Vallurupalli M, Sun J, Borji M, Tkacik E, Chen H, Bernstein BE, Chen F. Science. 2024 Oct 11;386(6718):eadn5876. doi: 10.1126/science.adn5876. Epub 2024 Oct 11. PubMed 39388570.
Backbone
  Vector backbone: pCMV
  Vector type: Mammalian Expression
Growth in bacteria
  Bacterial resistance: Ampicillin, 100 μg/mL
  Growth temperature: 37°C
  Growth strain: NEB Stable
  Copy number: High Copy
Gene/Insert
  Gene/Insert name: SpCas9(H840A)-T2A-EGFP
  Species: S. pyogenes
  Mutation: H840A
  Cloning method: Gibson Cloning
Terms and licenses: Academic/Nonprofit Terms; Industry Terms: Not Available to Industry
Depositor comments: Internal lab identifier DC324. Please visit https://doi.org/10.1101/2024.02.01.577593 for bioRxiv preprint.
How to cite: pCMV-SpCas9(H840A)-T2A-EGFP was a gift from Fei Chen (Addgene plasmid # 221231 ; http://n2t.net/addgene:221231 ; RRID:Addgene_221231)
