[The description below was written by a language model from this plasmid's Addgene catalogue record and pLannotate feature annotations shown in this document.]
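Description:
pCMV-SpCas9(H840A)-T2A-EGFP is a mammalian expression plasmid on a pCMV backbone, sequenced at 7,623 nt. It is propagated in E. coli from a high-copy ColE1/pUC-type origin and selected with ampicillin through the AmpR (β-lactamase) gene and its native promoter. Short remnants of lac regulatory elements, a lacI fragment, a pBluescript MCS fragment, an SV40 promoter fragment and a bom fragment are also annotated. These appear to be backbone leftovers rather than functional parts of the design.

The payload is Streptococcus pyogenes Cas9 carrying the H840A substitution. This change inactivates the HNH nuclease domain, so the enzyme nicks only the strand cut by RuvC instead of making a double-strand break. Expression is driven by the human CMV immediate-early enhancer and promoter and terminated by the bovine growth hormone polyadenylation signal. A T7 promoter sits just upstream of the coding region and could support in vitro transcription. By name, the Cas9 is followed by a T2A ribosome-skipping peptide and EGFP, which would yield separate nickase and fluorescent proteins from one transcript and let transfected cells be identified or sorted.

The feature table does not fully match that description. It annotates Cas9 as two contiguous segments ending only about 120 nt before the poly(A) signal, and it lists no T2A or EGFP feature. That gap is too short to hold an EGFP coding sequence, so the reporter portion is not confirmed by the annotated sequence record. No guide RNA cassette is annotated, so a guide would have to be supplied separately. The associated publication concerns helicase-assisted continuous editing for programmable mutagenesis of endogenous genomes, but the record does not state this plasmid's specific role in that work.
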