Features (pLannotate 1.2.2; 16 found; start..end, strand, type, name):
      8..387     +  enhancer       CMV enhancer: human cytomegalovirus immediate early enhancer
    388..591     +  promoter       CMV promoter: human cytomegalovirus (CMV) immediate early promoter
    633..651     +  promoter       T7 promoter: promoter for bacteriophage T7 RNA polymerase
    722..2323    +  CDS            Cas9(N): N-terminal portion of Streptococcus pyogenes Cas9 (Zetsche et al., 2015)
   2324..4818    +  CDS            Cas9(C) (fragment): C-terminal portion of Streptococcus pyogenes Cas9 (Zetsche et al., 2015)
   4940..5164    +  polyA_signal   bGH poly(A) signal: bovine growth hormone polyadenylation signal
   5168..5189    +  promoter       SV40 promoter (fragment): SV40 enhancer and early promoter
   5194..5210    +  misc_feature   MCS (fragment): pBluescript multiple cloning site
   5259..5275    -  protein_bind   lac operator: The lac repressor binds to the lac operator to inhibit transcription in E. coli. This inhibition can be relieved by adding lactose or isopropyl-β-D-thiogalactopyranoside (IPTG). lac repressor encoded by lacI
   5283..5313    -  promoter       lac promoter: promoter for the E. coli lac operon
   5328..5349    -  protein_bind   CAP binding site: CAP binding activates transcription in the presence of cAMP. E. coli catabolite activator protein
   5362..5454    -  CDS            lacI (fragment): lac repressor; lacI; The lac repressor binds to the lac operator to inhibit transcription in E. coli. This inhibition can be relieved by adding lactose or isopropyl-β-D-thiogalactopyranoside (IPTG).
   5637..6225    -  rep_origin     ori: high-copy-number ColE1/pMB1/pBR322/pUC origin of replication
   6396..7256    -  CDS            AmpR: β-lactamase; bla; confers resistance to ampicillin, carbenicillin, and related antibiotics
   7257..7361    -  promoter       AmpR promoter: bla
   7432..7476    -  misc_feature   bom (fragment): basis of mobility region from pBR322
>Addgene plasmid #221231 | pCMV-SpCas9(H840A)-T2A-EGFP | addgene full sequence | sequence record 437286 | Addgene NGS Result
ACGCGTTGACATTGATTATTGACTAGTTATTAATAGTAATCAATTACGGGGTCATTAGTTCATAGCCCAT
ATATGGAGTTCCGCGTTACATAACTTACGGTAAATGGCCCGCCTGGCTGACCGCCCAACGACCCCCGCCC
ATTGACGTCAATAATGACGTATGTTCCCATAGTAACGCCAATAGGGACTTTCCATTGACGTCAATGGGTG
GAGTATTTACGGTAAACTGCCCACTTGGCAGTACATCAAGTGTATCATATGCCAAGTACGCCCCCTATTG
ACGTCAATGACGGTAAATGGCCCGCCTGGCATTATGCCCAGTACATGACCTTATGGGACTTTCCTACTTG
GCAGTACATCTACGTATTAGTCATCGCTATTACCATGGTGATGCGGTTTTGGCAGTACATCAATGGGCGT
GGATAGCGGTTTGACTCACGGGGATTTCCAAGTCTCCACCCCATTGACGTCAATGGGAGTTTGTTTTGGC
ACCAAAATCAACGGGACTTTCCAAAATGTCGTAACAACTCCGCCCCATTGACGCAAATGGGCGGTAGGCG
TGTACGGTGGGAGGTCTATATAAGCAGAGCTGGTTTAGTGAACCGTCAGATCCGCTAGAGATCCGCGGCC
GCTAATACGACTCACTATAGGGAGAGCCGCCACCATGAAACGGACAGCCGACGGAAGCGAGTTCGAGTCA
CCAAAGAAGAAGCGGAAAGTCGACAAGAAGTACAGCATCGGCCTGGACATCGGCACCAACTCTGTGGGCT
GGGCCGTGATCACCGACGAGTACAAGGTGCCCAGCAAGAAATTCAAGGTGCTGGGCAACACCGACCGGCA
CAGCATCAAGAAGAACCTGATCGGAGCCCTGCTGTTCGACAGCGGCGAAACAGCCGAGGCCACCCGGCTG
AAGAGAACCGCCAGAAGAAGATACACCAGACGGAAGAACCGGATCTGCTATCTGCAAGAGATCTTCAGCA
ACGAGATGGCCAAGGTGGACGACAGCTTCTTCCACAGACTGGAAGAGTCCTTCCTGGTGGAAGAGGATAA
GAAGCACGAGCGGCACCCCATCTTCGGCAACATCGTGGACGAGGTGGCCTACCACGAGAAGTACCCCACC
ATCTACCACCTGAGAAAGAAACTGGTGGACAGCACCGACAAGGCCGACCTGCGGCTGATCTATCTGGCCC
TGGCCCACATGATCAAGTTCCGGGGCCACTTCCTGATCGAGGGCGACCTGAACCCCGACAACAGCGACGT
GGACAAGCTGTTCATCCAGCTGGTGCAGACCTACAACCAGCTGTTCGAGGAAAACCCCATCAACGCCAGC
GGCGTGGACGCCAAGGCCATCCTGTCTGCCAGACTGAGCAAGAGCAGACGGCTGGAAAATCTGATCGCCC
AGCTGCCCGGCGAGAAGAAGAATGGCCTGTTCGGAAACCTGATTGCCCTGAGCCTGGGCCTGACCCCCAA
CTTCAAGAGCAACTTCGACCTGGCCGAGGATGCCAAACTGCAGCTGAGCAAGGACACCTACGACGACGAC
CTGGACAACCTGCTGGCCCAGATCGGCGACCAGTACGCCGACCTGTTTCTGGCCGCCAAGAACCTGTCCG
ACGCCATCCTGCTGAGCGACATCCTGAGAGTGAACACCGAGATCACCAAGGCCCCCCTGAGCGCCTCTAT
GATCAAGAGATACGACGAGCACCACCAGGACCTGACCCTGCTGAAAGCTCTCGTGCGGCAGCAGCTGCCT
GAGAAGTACAAAGAGATTTTCTTCGACCAGAGCAAGAACGGCTACGCCGGCTACATTGACGGCGGAGCCA
GCCAGGAAGAGTTCTACAAGTTCATCAAGCCCATCCTGGAAAAGATGGACGGCACCGAGGAACTGCTCGT
GAAGCTGAACAGAGAGGACCTGCTGCGGAAGCAGCGGACCTTCGACAACGGCAGCATCCCCCACCAGATC
CACCTGGGAGAGCTGCACGCCATTCTGCGGCGGCAGGAAGATTTTTACCCATTCCTGAAGGACAACCGGG
AAAAGATCGAGAAGATCCTGACCTTCCGCATCCCCTACTACGTGGGCCCTCTGGCCAGGGGAAACAGCAG
ATTCGCCTGGATGACCAGAAAGAGCGAGGAAACCATCACCCCCTGGAACTTCGAGGAAGTGGTGGACAAG
GGCGCTTCCGCCCAGAGCTTCATCGAGCGGATGACCAACTTCGATAAGAACCTGCCCAACGAGAAGGTGC
TGCCCAAGCACAGCCTGCTGTACGAGTACTTCACCGTGTATAACGAGCTGACCAAAGTGAAATACGTGAC
CGAGGGAATGAGAAAGCCCGCCTTCCTGAGCGGCGAGCAGAAAAAGGCCATCGTGGACCTGCTGTTCAAG
ACCAACCGGAAAGTGACCGTGAAGCAGCTGAAAGAGGACTACTTCAAGAAAATCGAGTGCTTCGACTCCG
TGGAAATCTCCGGCGTGGAAGATCGGTTCAACGCCTCCCTGGGCACATACCACGATCTGCTGAAAATTAT
CAAGGACAAGGACTTCCTGGACAATGAGGAAAACGAGGACATTCTGGAAGATATCGTGCTGACCCTGACA
CTGTTTGAGGACAGAGAGATGATCGAGGAACGGCTGAAAACCTATGCCCACCTGTTCGACGACAAAGTGA
TGAAGCAGCTGAAGCGGCGGAGATACACCGGCTGGGGCAGGCTGAGCCGGAAGCTGATCAACGGCATCCG
GGACAAGCAGTCCGGCAAGACAATCCTGGATTTCCTGAAGTCCGACGGCTTCGCCAACAGAAACTTCATG
CAGCTGATCCACGACGACAGCCTGACCTTTAAAGAGGACATCCAGAAAGCCCAGGTGTCCGGCCAGGGCG
ATAGCCTGCACGAGCACATTGCCAATCTGGCCGGCAGCCCCGCCATTAAGAAGGGCATCCTGCAGACAGT
GAAGGTGGTGGACGAGCTCGTGAAAGTGATGGGCCGGCACAAGCCCGAGAACATCGTGATCGAAATGGCC
AGAGAGAACCAGACCACCCAGAAGGGACAGAAGAACAGCCGCGAGAGAATGAAGCGGATCGAAGAGGGCA
TCAAAGAGCTGGGCAGCCAGATCCTGAAAGAACACCCCGTGGAAAACACCCAGCTGCAGAACGAGAAGCT
GTACCTGTACTACCTGCAGAATGGGCGGGATATGTACGTGGACCAGGAACTGGACATCAACCGGCTGTCC
GACTACGATGTGGACGCTATCGTGCCTCAGAGCTTTCTGAAGGACGACTCCATCGACAACAAGGTGCTGA
CCAGAAGCGACAAGAACCGGGGCAAGAGCGACAACGTGCCCTCCGAAGAGGTCGTGAAGAAGATGAAGAA
CTACTGGCGGCAGCTGCTGAACGCCAAGCTGATTACCCAGAGAAAGTTCGACAATCTGACCAAGGCCGAG
AGAGGCGGCCTGAGCGAACTGGATAAGGCCGGCTTCATCAAGAGACAGCTGGTGGAAACCCGGCAGATCA
CAAAGCACGTGGCACAGATCCTGGACTCCCGGATGAACACTAAGTACGACGAGAATGACAAGCTGATCCG
GGAAGTGAAAGTGATCACCCTGAAGTCCAAGCTGGTGTCCGATTTCCGGAAGGATTTCCAGTTTTACAAA
GTGCGCGAGATCAACAACTACCACCACGCCCACGACGCCTACCTGAACGCCGTCGTGGGAACCGCCCTGA
TCAAAAAGTACCCTAAGCTGGAAAGCGAGTTCGTGTACGGCGACTACAAGGTGTACGACGTGCGGAAGAT
GATCGCCAAGAGCGAGCAGGAAATCGGCAAGGCTACCGCCAAGTACTTCTTCTACAGCAACATCATGAAC
TTTTTCAAGACCGAGATTACCCTGGCCAACGGCGAGATCCGGAAGCGGCCTCTGATCGAGACAAACGGCG
AAACCGGGGAGATCGTGTGGGATAAGGGCCGGGATTTTGCCACCGTGCGGAAAGTGCTGAGCATGCCCCA
AGTGAATATCGTGAAAAAGACCGAGGTGCAGACAGGCGGCTTCAGCAAAGAGTCTATCCTGCCCAAGAGG
AACAGCGATAAGCTGATCGCCAGAAAGAAGGACTGGGACCCTAAGAAGTACGGCGGCTTCGACAGCCCCA
CCGTGGCCTATTCTGTGCTGGTGGTGGCCAAAGTGGAAAAGGGCAAGTCCAAGAAACTGAAGAGTGTGAA
AGAGCTGCTGGGGATCACCATCATGGAAAGAAGCAGCTTCGAGAAGAATCCCATCGACTTTCTGGAAGCC
AAGGGCTACAAAGAAGTGAAAAAGGACCTGATCATCAAGCTGCCTAAGTACTCCCTGTTCGAGCTGGAAA
ACGGCCGGAAGAGAATGCTGGCCTCTGCCGGCGAACTGCAGAAGGGAAACGAACTGGCCCTGCCCTCCAA
ATATGTGAACTTCCTGTACCTGGCCAGCCACTATGAGAAGCTGAAGGGCTCCCCCGAGGATAATGAGCAG
AAACAGCTGTTTGTGGAACAGCACAAGCACTACCTGGACGAGATCATCGAGCAGATCAGCGAGTTCTCCA
AGAGAGTGATCCTGGCCGACGCTAATCTGGACAAAGTGCTGTCCGCCTACAACAAGCACCGGGATAAGCC
CATCAGAGAGCAGGCCGAGAATATCATCCACCTGTTTACCCTGACCAATCTGGGAGCCCCTGCCGCCTTC
AAGTACTTTGACACCACCATCGACCGGAAGAGGTACACCAGCACCAAAGAGGTGCTGGACGCCACCCTGA
TCCACCAGAGCATCACCGGCCTGTACGAGACACGGATCGACCTGTCTCAGCTGGGAGGTGACTCTGGCGG
CTCAAAAAGAACCGCCGACGGCAGCGAATTCGAGCCCAAGAAGAAGAGGAAAGTCTAACCGGTCATCATC
ACCATCACCATTGAGTTTAAACCCGCTGATCAGCCTCGACTGTGCCTTCTAGTTGCCAGCCATCTGTTGT
TTGCCCCTCCCCCGTGCCTTCCTTGACCCTGGAAGGTGCCACTCCCACTGTCCTTTCCTAATAAAATGAG
AAAATTGCATCGCATTGTCTGAGTAGGTGTCATTCTATTCTGGGGGGTGGGGTGGGGCAGGACAGCAAGG
GGGAGGATTGGGAAGACAATAGCAGGCATGCTGGGGATGCGGTGGGCTCTATGGCTTCTGAGGCGGAAAG
AACCAGCTGGGGCTCGATACCGTCGACCTCTAGCTAGAGCTTGGCGTAATCATGGTCATAGCTGTTTCCT
GTGTGAAATTGTTATCCGCTCACAATTCCACACAACATACGAGCCGGAAGCATAAAGTGTAAAGCCTAGG
GTGCCTAATGAGTGAGCTAACTCACATTAATTGCGTTGCGCTCACTGCCCGCTTTCCAGTCGGGAAACCT
GTCGTGCCAGCTGCATTAATGAATCGGCCAACGCGCGGGGAGAGGCGGTTTGCGTATTGGGCGCTCTTCC
GCTTCCTCGCTCACTGACTCGCTGCGCTCGGTCGTTCGGCTGCGGCGAGCGGTATCAGCTCACTCAAAGG
CGGTAATACGGTTATCCACAGAATCAGGGGATAACGCAGGAAAGAACATGTGAGCAAAAGGCCAGCAAAA
GGCCAGGAACCGTAAAAAGGCCGCGTTGCTGGCGTTTTTCCATAGGCTCCGCCCCCCTGACGAGCATCAC
AAAAATCGACGCTCAAGTCAGAGGTGGCGAAACCCGACAGGACTATAAAGATACCAGGCGTTTCCCCCTG
GAAGCTCCCTCGTGCGCTCTCCTGTTCCGACCCTGCCGCTTACCGGATACCTGTCCGCCTTTCTCCCTTC
GGGAAGCGTGGCGCTTTCTCATAGCTCACGCTGTAGGTATCTCAGTTCGGTGTAGGTCGTTCGCTCCAAG
CTGGGCTGTGTGCACGAACCCCCCGTTCAGCCCGACCGCTGCGCCTTATCCGGTAACTATCGTCTTGAGT
CCAACCCGGTAAGACACGACTTATCGCCACTGGCAGCAGCCACTGGTAACAGGATTAGCAGAGCGAGGTA
TGTAGGCGGTGCTACAGAGTTCTTGAAGTGGTGGCCTAACTACGGCTACACTAGAAGAACAGTATTTGGT
ATCTGCGCTCTGCTGAAGCCAGTTACCTTCGGAAAAAGAGTTGGTAGCTCTTGATCCGGCAAACAAACCA
CCGCTGGTAGCGGTGGTTTTTTTGTTTGCAAGCAGCAGATTACGCGCAGAAAAAAAGGATCTCAAGAAGA
TCCTTTGATCTTTTCTACGGGGTCTGACACTCAGTGGAACGAAAACTCACGTTAAGGGATTTTGGTCATG
AGATTATCAAAAAGGATCTTCACCTAGATCCTTTTAAATTAAAAATGAAGTTTTAAATCAATCTAAAGTA
TATATGAGTAAACTTGGTCTGACAGTTACCAATGCTTAATCAGTGAGGCACCTATCTCAGCGATCTGTCT
ATTTCGTTCATCCATAGTTGCCTGACTCCCCGTCGTGTAGATAACTACGATACGGGAGGGCTTACCATCT
GGCCCCAGTGCTGCAATGATACCGCGAGACCCACGCTCACCGGCTCCAGATTTATCAGCAATAAACCAGC
CAGCCGGAAGGGCCGAGCGCAGAAGTGGTCCTGCAACTTTATCCGCCTCCATCCAGTCTATTAATTGTTG
CCGGGAAGCTAGAGTAAGTAGTTCGCCAGTTAATAGTTTGCGCAACGTTGTTGCCATTGCTACAGGCATC
GTGGTGTCACGCTCGTCGTTTGGTATGGCTTCATTCAGCTCCGGTTCCCAACGATCAAGGCGAGTTACAT
GATCCCCCATGTTGTGCAAAAAAGCGGTTAGCTCCTTCGGTCCTCCGATCGTTGTCAGAAGTAAGTTGGC
CGCAGTGTTATCACTCATGGTTATGGCAGCACTGCATAATTCTCTTACTGTCATGCCATCCGTAAGATGC
TTTTCTGTGACTGGTGAGTACTCAACCAAGTCATTCTGAGAATAGTGTATGCGGCGACCGAGTTGCTCTT
GCCCGGCGTCAATACGGGATAATACCGCGCCACATAGCAGAACTTTAAAAGTGCTCATCATTGGAAAACG
TTCTTCGGGGCGAAAACTCTCAAGGATCTTACCGCTGTTGAGATCCAGTTCGATGTAACCCACTCGTGCA
CCCAACTGATCTTCAGCATCTTTTACTTTCACCAGCGTTTCTGGGTGAGCAAAAACAGGAAGGCAAAATG
CCGCAAAAAAGGGAATAAGGGCGACACGGAAATGTTGAATACTCATACTCTTCCTTTTTCAATATTATTG
AAGCATTTATCAGGGTTATTGTCTCATGAGCGGATACATATTTGAATGTATTTAGAAAAATAAACAAATA
GGGGTTCCGCGCACATTTCCCCGAAAAGTGCCACCTGACGTCGACGGATCGGGAGATCGATCTCCCGATC
CCCTAGGGTCTACTCTCAGTACAATCTGCTCTGATGCCGCATAGTTAAGCCAGTATCTGCTCCCTGCTTG
TGTGTTGGAGGTCGCTGAGTAGTGCGCGAGCAAAATTTAAGCTACAACAAGGCAAGGCTTGACCGACAAT
TGCATGAAGAATCTGCTTAGGGTTAGGCGTTTTGCGCTGCTTCGCGATGTACGGGCCAGATAT
